>Addgene plasmid #121365 | pUC57-Kan_ina168_g3585 | depositor full sequence | sequence record 238259 | pUC57-Kan_ina168_g3585 sequence 2946 bps
TCGCGCGTTTCGGTGATGACGGTGAAAACCTCTGACACATGCAGCTCCCGGAGACGGTCACAGCTTGTCT
GTAAGCGGATGCCGGGAGCAGACAAGCCCGTCAGGGCGCGTCAGCGGGTGTTGGCGGGTGTCGGGGCTGG
CTTAACTATGCGGCATCAGAGCAGATTGTACTGAGAGTGCACCATATGCGGTGTGAAATACCGCACAGAT
GCGTAAGGAGAAAATACCGCATCAGGCGCCATTCGCCATTCAGGCTGCGCAACTGTTGGGAAGGGCGATC
GGTGCGGGCCTCTTCGCTATTACGCCAGCTGGCGAAAGGGGGATGTGCTGCAAGGCGATTAAGTTGGGTA
ACGCCAGGGTTTTCCCAGTCACGACGTTGTAAAACGACGGCCAGTGAATTGACGCGTATTGGGATGGAAC
TTGGTCTCTAATGAAATGTGTTATTGGTTTGACTTTTAATGGTAATTGGGTTCCAAATAATAGATTTGTT
ATTTCTCCAGGTGGTAAATTTTCTTTTATTGCTAATTATGTTATTATTCCAGTTAGATTGGATGAATCTT
GTCATTGGCATCAAGATTTGGCTGAAAATGCTAAACCAGTTATTATTCCATCTGGTTATGGTATTAAATC
TTGTGATGAAGGTGATTTTGTTAATAATCAATGTCAAGAACCACCAAAAAGAACTTCTATTGGTGGTACT
AAAGTTTATGCTTTTTCTTGAGCTTAGAGACCAAGATCCCAATGGCGCGCCGAGCTTGGCTCGAGCATGG
TCATAGCTGTTTCCTGTGTGAAATTGTTATCCGCTCACAATTCCACACAACATACGAGCCGGAAGCATAA
AGTGTAAAGCCTGGGGTGCCTAATGAGTGAGCTAACTCACATTAATTGCGTTGCGCTCACTGCCCGCTTT
CCAGTCGGGAAACCTGTCGTGCCAGCTGCATTAATGAATCGGCCAACGCGCGGGGAGAGGCGGTTTGCGT
ATTGGGCGCTCTTCCGCTTCCTCGCTCACTGACTCGCTGCGCTCGGTCGTTCGGCTGCGGCGAGCGGTAT
CAGCTCACTCAAAGGCGGTAATACGGTTATCCACAGAATCAGGGGATAACGCAGGAAAGAACATGTGAGC
AAAAGGCCAGCAAAAGGCCAGGAACCGTAAAAAGGCCGCGTTGCTGGCGTTTTTCCATAGGCTCCGCCCC
CCTGACGAGCATCACAAAAATCGACGCTCAAGTCAGAGGTGGCGAAACCCGACAGGACTATAAAGATACC
AGGCGTTTCCCCCTGGAAGCTCCCTCGTGCGCTCTCCTGTTCCGACCCTGCCGCTTACCGGATACCTGTC
CGCCTTTCTCCCTTCGGGAAGCGTGGCGCTTTCTCATAGCTCACGCTGTAGGTATCTCAGTTCGGTGTAG
GTCGTTCGCTCCAAGCTGGGCTGTGTGCACGAACCCCCCGTTCAGCCCGACCGCTGCGCCTTATCCGGTA
ACTATCGTCTTGAGTCCAACCCGGTAAGACACGACTTATCGCCACTGGCAGCAGCCACTGGTAACAGGAT
TAGCAGAGCGAGGTATGTAGGCGGTGCTACAGAGTTCTTGAAGTGGTGGCCTAACTACGGCTACACTAGA
AGAACAGTATTTGGTATCTGCGCTCTGCTGAAGCCAGTTACCTTCGGAAAAAGAGTTGGTAGCTCTTGAT
CCGGCAAACAAACCACCGCTGGTAGCGGTGGTTTTTTTGTTTGCAAGCAGCAGATTACGCGCAGAAAAAA
AGGATCTCAAGAAGATCCTTTGATCTTTTCTACGGGGTCTGACGCTCAGTGGAACGAAAACTCACGTTAA
GGGATTTTGGTCATGAGATTATCAAAAAGGATCTTCACCTAGATCCTTTTAAATTAAAAATGAAGTTTTA
AATCAATCTAAAGTATATATGAGTAAACTTGGTCTGACAGTTAGAAAAACTCATCGAGCATCAAATGAAA
CTGCAATTTATTCATATCAGGATTATCAATACCATATTTTTGAAAAAGCCGTTTCTGTAATGAAGGAGAA
AACTCACCGAGGCAGTTCCATAGGATGGCAAGATCCTGGTATCGGTCTGCGATTCCGACTCGTCCAACAT
CAATACAACCTATTAATTTCCCCTCGTCAAAAATAAGGTTATCAAGTGAGAAATCACCATGAGTGACGAC
TGAATCCGGTGAGAATGGCAAAAGTTTATGCATTTCTTTCCAGACTTGTTCAACAGGCCAGCCATTACGC
TCGTCATCAAAATCACTCGCATCAACCAAACCGTTATTCATTCGTGATTGCGCCTGAGCGAGACGAAATA
CGCGATCGCTGTTAAAAGGACAATTACAAACAGGAATCGAATGCAACCGGCGCAGGAACACTGCCAGCGC
ATCAACAATATTTTCACCTGAATCAGGATATTCTTCTAATACCTGGAATGCTGTTTTCCCAGGGATCGCA
GTGGTGAGTAACCATGCATCATCAGGAGTACGGATAAAATGCTTGATGGTCGGAAGAGGCATAAATTCCG
TCAGCCAGTTTAGTCTGACCATCTCATCTGTAACATCATTGGCAACGCTACCTTTGCCATGTTTCAGAAA
CAACTCTGGCGCATCGGGCTTCCCATACAATCGATAGATTGTCGCACCTGATTGCCCGACATTATCGCGA
GCCCATTTATACCCATATAAATCAGCATCCATGTTGGAATTTAATCGCGGCCTAGAGCAAGACGTTTCCC
GTTGAATATGGCTCATACTCTTCCTTTTTCAATATTATTGAAGCATTTATCAGGGTTATTGTCTCATGAG
CGGATACATATTTGAATGTATTTAGAAAAATAAACAAATAGGGGTTCCGCGCACATTTCCCCGAAAAGTG
CCACCTGACGTCTAAGAAACCATTATTATCATGACATTAACCTATAAAAATAGGCGTATCACGAGGCCCT
TTCGTC
Features (pLannotate 1.2.2; 10 found; start..end, strand, type, name):
    137..236     +  misc_feature   bom (fragment): basis of mobility region from pBR322
    242..399     -  CDS            lacZα (fragment): LacZα fragment of β-galactosidase; lacZ fragment
    794..810     -  protein_bind   lac operator: The lac repressor binds to the lac operator to inhibit transcription in E. coli. This inhibition can be relieved by adding lactose or isopropyl-β-D-thiogalactopyranoside (IPTG). lac repressor encoded by lacI
    818..848     -  promoter       lac promoter: promoter for the E. coli lac operon
    863..884     -  protein_bind   CAP binding site: CAP binding activates transcription in the presence of cAMP. E. coli catabolite activator protein
    897..989     -  CDS            lacI (fragment): lac repressor; lacI; The lac repressor binds to the lac operator to inhibit transcription in E. coli. This inhibition can be relieved by adding lactose or isopropyl-β-D-thiogalactopyranoside (IPTG).
   1172..1760    -  rep_origin     ori: high-copy-number ColE1/pMB1/pBR322/pUC origin of replication
   1931..2746    -  CDS            KanR: aminoglycoside phosphotransferase; aph(3')-Ia; confers resistance to kanamycin in bacteria or G418 (Geneticin®) in eukaryotes
   2747..2851    -  promoter       AmpR promoter: bla
   2946..35      +  CDS            rop (fragment) (across the origin): Rop protein, which maintains plasmids at low copy number; rop
