[The description below was written by a language model from this plasmid's Addgene catalogue record and pLannotate feature annotations shown in this document.]
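Description:
pUC57-Kan_ina168_g3585 is a small, high-copy E. coli cloning plasmid that serves as a Level 0 module for Golden Gate assembly. It is built on the pUC57-Kan backbone (about 2.6 kb without insert; the full sequence is 2,946 bp). It replicates from a ColE1/pUC-type origin and is selected with kanamycin through an aph(3')-Ia aminoglycoside phosphotransferase gene, which the annotation places downstream of the AmpR (bla) promoter. Short remnants of the bom mobility region, rop and lacI are also annotated, but these are backbone fragments and not functional parts.

The insert, ina168_g3585, is recorded as coming from Magnaporthe oryzae (the organism is entered in the mutation field). The associated publication describes a clone resource of M. oryzae effectors that share sequence and structural similarity across host-specific lineages, so the insert is presumably a candidate effector coding sequence. The record gives no further detail on the protein it encodes. It was placed at the EcoRV site of the polylinker, within the lacZα region. In the feature table this corresponds to an unannotated gap of roughly 400 bp between a lacZα fragment and the lac operator, lac promoter and CAP binding site. The insert itself was not recognised by the annotation software, and M13 forward and reverse primer sites flank it for sequencing. lacZ is listed as a selectable marker, reflecting the blue/white screening capacity of the parent vector.

No eukaryotic promoter, tag or terminator is present, so the plasmid is a storage and donor module, not an expression construct. As a Level 0 part, the coding sequence is expected to be released by Type IIS restriction digestion and assembled with promoters, tags and terminators into higher-level vectors. The record does not state which enzyme or overhangs are used.
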