Addgene plasmid #121365: pUC57-Kan_ina168_g3585
Purpose: Level 0 Golden-Gate compatible vector
Depositing lab: Sophien Kamoun. Depositing organization: Sainsbury Laboratory, Norwich. Publication: A Clone Resource of Magnaporthe oryzae Effectors That Share Sequence and Structural Similarities Across Host-Specific Lineages. Petit-Houdenot Y, Langner T, Harant A, Win J, Kamoun S. Mol Plant Microbe Interact. 2020 Aug;33(8):1032-1035. doi: 10.1094/MPMI-03-20-0052-A. Epub 2020 Jun 22. PubMed 32460610.
Backbone
  Vector backbone: pUC57-Kan
  Backbone size w/o insert (bp): 2626
  Vector type: Golden Gate
  Selectable markers: lacZ
Growth in bacteria
  Bacterial resistance: Kanamycin, 50 μg/mL
  Growth temperature: 37°C
  Growth strain: DH5alpha
  Copy number: High Copy
Gene/Insert
  Gene/Insert name: ina168_g3585
  Mutation: Magnaporthe oryzae
  Cloning method: Restriction Enzyme; 5′ cloning site EcoRV (unknown if destroyed); 3′ cloning site EcoRV (unknown if destroyed)
  Sequencing primers: 5′ M13Fw; 3′ M13Rv
Terms and licenses: Academic/Nonprofit Terms; Industry Terms: Not Available to Industry
How to cite: pUC57-Kan_ina168_g3585 was a gift from Sophien Kamoun (Addgene plasmid # 121365 ; http://n2t.net/addgene:121365 ; RRID:Addgene_121365)
