>Addgene plasmid #121365 | pUC57-Kan_ina168_g3585 | depositor partial sequence | sequence record 230982 | ina168_g3585
TTGGTCTCTAATGAAATGTGTTATTGGTTTGACTTTTAATGGTAATTGGGTTCCAAATAATAGATTTGTT
ATTTCTCCAGGTGGTAAATTTTCTTTTATTGCTAATTATGTTATTATTCCAGTTAGATTGGATGAATCTT
GTCATTGGCATCAAGATTTGGCTGAAAATGCTAAACCAGTTATTATTCCATCTGGTTATGGTATTAAATC
TTGTGATGAAGGTGATTTTGTTAATAATCAATGTCAAGAACCACCAAAAAGAACTTCTATTGGTGGTACT
AAAGTTTATGCTTTTTCTTGAGCTTAGAGACCAA
