>Addgene plasmid #121365 | pUC57-Kan_ina168_g3585 | depositor partial sequence | sequence record 230983 | empty_vector
TCGCGCGTTTCGGTGATGACGGTGAAAACCTCTGACACATGCAGCTCCCGGAGACGGTCACAGCTTGTCT
GTAAGCGGATGCCGGGAGCAGACAAGCCCGTCAGGGCGCGTCAGCGGGTGTTGGCGGGTGTCGGGGCTGG
CTTAACTATGCGGCATCAGAGCAGATTGTACTGAGAGTGCACCATATGCGGTGTGAAATACCGCACAGAT
GCGTAAGGAGAAAATACCGCATCAGGCGCCATTCGCCATTCAGGCTGCGCAACTGTTGGGAAGGGCGATC
GGTGCGGGCCTCTTCGCTATTACGCCAGCTGGCGAAAGGGGGATGTGCTGCAAGGCGATTAAGTTGGGTA
ACGCCAGGGTTTTCCCAGTCACGACGTTGTAAAACGACGGCCAGTGAATTGACGCGTATTGGGATATCCC
AATGGCGCGCCGAGCTTGGCTCGAGCATGGTCATAGCTGTTTCCTGTGTGAAATTGTTATCCGCTCACAA
TTCCACACAACATACGAGCCGGAAGCATAAAGTGTAAAGCCTGGGGTGCCTAATGAGTGAGCTAACTCAC
ATTAATTGCGTTGCGCTCACTGCCCGCTTTCCAGTCGGGAAACCTGTCGTGCCAGCTGCATTAATGAATC
GGCCAACGCGCGGGGAGAGGCGGTTTGCGTATTGGGCGCTCTTCCGCTTCCTCGCTCACTGACTCGCTGC
GCTCGGTCGTTCGGCTGCGGCGAGCGGTATCAGCTCACTCAAAGGCGGTAATACGGTTATCCACAGAATC
AGGGGATAACGCAGGAAAGAACATGTGAGCAAAAGGCCAGCAAAAGGCCAGGAACCGTAAAAAGGCCGCG
TTGCTGGCGTTTTTCCATAGGCTCCGCCCCCCTGACGAGCATCACAAAAATCGACGCTCAAGTCAGAGGT
GGCGAAACCCGACAGGACTATAAAGATACCAGGCGTTTCCCCCTGGAAGCTCCCTCGTGCGCTCTCCTGT
TCCGACCCTGCCGCTTACCGGATACCTGTCCGCCTTTCTCCCTTCGGGAAGCGTGGCGCTTTCTCATAGC
TCACGCTGTAGGTATCTCAGTTCGGTGTAGGTCGTTCGCTCCAAGCTGGGCTGTGTGCACGAACCCCCCG
TTCAGCCCGACCGCTGCGCCTTATCCGGTAACTATCGTCTTGAGTCCAACCCGGTAAGACACGACTTATC
GCCACTGGCAGCAGCCACTGGTAACAGGATTAGCAGAGCGAGGTATGTAGGCGGTGCTACAGAGTTCTTG
AAGTGGTGGCCTAACTACGGCTACACTAGAAGAACAGTATTTGGTATCTGCGCTCTGCTGAAGCCAGTTA
CCTTCGGAAAAAGAGTTGGTAGCTCTTGATCCGGCAAACAAACCACCGCTGGTAGCGGTGGTTTTTTTGT
TTGCAAGCAGCAGATTACGCGCAGAAAAAAAGGATCTCAAGAAGATCCTTTGATCTTTTCTACGGGGTCT
GACGCTCAGTGGAACGAAAACTCACGTTAAGGGATTTTGGTCATGAGATTATCAAAAAGGATCTTCACCT
AGATCCTTTTAAATTAAAAATGAAGTTTTAAATCAATCTAAAGTATATATGAGTAAACTTGGTCTGACAG
TTAGAAAAACTCATCGAGCATCAAATGAAACTGCAATTTATTCATATCAGGATTATCAATACCATATTTT
TGAAAAAGCCGTTTCTGTAATGAAGGAGAAAACTCACCGAGGCAGTTCCATAGGATGGCAAGATCCTGGT
ATCGGTCTGCGATTCCGACTCGTCCAACATCAATACAACCTATTAATTTCCCCTCGTCAAAAATAAGGTT
ATCAAGTGAGAAATCACCATGAGTGACGACTGAATCCGGTGAGAATGGCAAAAGTTTATGCATTTCTTTC
CAGACTTGTTCAACAGGCCAGCCATTACGCTCGTCATCAAAATCACTCGCATCAACCAAACCGTTATTCA
TTCGTGATTGCGCCTGAGCGAGACGAAATACGCGATCGCTGTTAAAAGGACAATTACAAACAGGAATCGA
ATGCAACCGGCGCAGGAACACTGCCAGCGCATCAACAATATTTTCACCTGAATCAGGATATTCTTCTAAT
ACCTGGAATGCTGTTTTCCCAGGGATCGCAGTGGTGAGTAACCATGCATCATCAGGAGTACGGATAAAAT
GCTTGATGGTCGGAAGAGGCATAAATTCCGTCAGCCAGTTTAGTCTGACCATCTCATCTGTAACATCATT
GGCAACGCTACCTTTGCCATGTTTCAGAAACAACTCTGGCGCATCGGGCTTCCCATACAATCGATAGATT
GTCGCACCTGATTGCCCGACATTATCGCGAGCCCATTTATACCCATATAAATCAGCATCCATGTTGGAAT
TTAATCGCGGCCTAGAGCAAGACGTTTCCCGTTGAATATGGCTCATACTCTTCCTTTTTCAATATTATTG
AAGCATTTATCAGGGTTATTGTCTCATGAGCGGATACATATTTGAATGTATTTAGAAAAATAAACAAATA
GGGGTTCCGCGCACATTTCCCCGAAAAGTGCCACCTGACGTCTAAGAAACCATTATTATCATGACATTAA
CCTATAAAAATAGGCGTATCACGAGGCCCTTTCGTC
