>Addgene plasmid #121365 | pUC57-Kan_ina168_g3585 | addgene partial sequence | sequence record 238260 | M13-F20 5'-TGTAAAACGACGGCCAGT-3'
TTGGTCTCTAATGAATGTGTTATTGGTTTGACTTTTAATGGTAATTGGGTTCCAAATAATAGATTTGTTA
TTTCTCCAGGTGGTAAATTTTCTTTTATTGCTAATTATGTTATTATTCCAGTTAGATTGGATGAATCTTG
TCATTGGCATCAAGATTTGGCTGAAAATGCTAAACCAGTTATTATTCCATCTGGTTATGGTATTAAATCT
TGTGATGAAGGTGATTTTGTTAATAATCAATGTCAAGAACCACCAAAAAGAACTTCTATTGGTGGTACTA
AAGTTTATGCTTTTTCTTGAGCTTAGAGACCAAGATCCCAATGGCGCGCCGAGCTTGGCTCGAGCATGGT
CATAGCTGTTTCCTGTGTGAAATTGTTATCCGCTCACAATTCCACACAACATACGAGCCGGAAGCATAAA
GTGTAAAGCCTGGGGTGCCTAATGAGTGAGCTAACTCACATTAATTGCGTTGCGCTCACTGCCCGCTTTC
CAGTCGGGAAACCTGTCGTGCCAGCTGCATTAATGAATCGGCCAACGCGCGGGGAGAGGCGGTTTGCGTA
TTGGGCGCTCTTCCGCTTCCTCGCTCACTGACTCGCTGCGCTCGGTCGTTCGGCTGCGGCGAGCGGTATC
AGCTCACTCAAAGGCGGTAATACGGTTATCCACAGAATCAGGGGATAACGCAGGAAAGAACATGTGAGCA
AAAGGCCAGCAAAAGGCCAGGAACCGTAAAAAGGCCGCGTTGCTGGCGTTTTTCCATAGGCTCCGCCCCC
CTGACGAGCATCACAAAAATCGACGCTCAAGTCAGAGGTGGCGAAACCCGACAGGACTATAAAGATACCA
GGCGTTTCCCCCTGGAAGCTCCCTCGTGCGCTCTCCTGTTCCGACCCTGCCGCTTACCGGATACCTGTCC
GCCTTTCTCCCTTCGGGAAGCGTGGCGCTTTCTCATAGCTCACGCTGTAGGTATCTCAGTTCGGTGTAGG
TCGTTCGCTCCAAGCTG
